>Addgene plasmid #174500 | pnCS_SEPT7_SEPT9_i1-TEV-Strep | addgene full sequence | sequence record 343813 | Addgene NGS Result
CATATGTATATCTCCTTCTTAAAGTTAAACAAAATTATTACTAGTGGGGAATTGTTATCCGCTCACAATT
CCCCTATAGTGAGTCGTATTAATTTCGCGGGATCGAGATCTCCTAATGCAGGAGTCGCATAAGGGAGAGC
GTCGAGATCCCGGACACCATCGAATGGCGCAAAACCTTTCGCGGTATGGCATGATAGCGCCCGGAAGAGA
GTCAATTCAGGGTGGTGAATGTGAAACCAGTAACGTTATACGATGTCGCAGAGTATGCCGGTGTCTCTTA
TCAGACCGTTTCCCGCGTGGTGAACCAGGCCAGCCACGTTTCTGCGAAAACGCGGGAAAAAGTGGAAGCG
GCGATGGCGGAGCTGAATTACATTCCCAACCGCGTGGCACAACAACTGGCGGGCAAACAGTCGTTGCTGA
TTGGCGTTGCCACCTCCAGTCTGGCCCTGCACGCGCCGTCGCAAATTGTCGCGGCGATTAAATCTCGCGC
CGATCAACTGGGTGCCAGCGTGGTGGTGTCGATGGTAGAACGAAGCGGCGTCGAAGCCTGTAAAGCGGCG
GTGCACAATCTTCTCGCGCAACGCGTCAGTGGGCTGATCATTAACTATCCGCTGGATGACCAGGATGCCA
TTGCTGTGGAAGCTGCCTGCACTAATGTTCCGGCGTTATTTCTTGATGTCTCTGACCAGACACCCATCAA
CAGTATTATTTTCTCCCATGAAGACGGTACGCGACTGGGCGTGGAGCATCTGGTCGCATTGGGTCACCAG
CAAATCGCGCTGTTAGCGGGCCCATTAAGTTCTGTCTCGGCGCGTCTGCGTCTGGCTGGCTGGCATAAAT
ATCTCACTCGCAATCAAATTCAGCCGATAGCGGAACGGGAAGGCGACTGGAGTGCCATGTCCGGTTTTCA
ACAAACCATGCAAATGCTGAATGAGGGCATCGTTCCCACTGCGATGCTGGTTGCCAACGATCAGATGGCG
CTGGGCGCAATGCGCGCCATTACCGAGTCCGGGCTGCGCGTTGGTGCGGACATCTCGGTAGTGGGATACG
ACGATACCGAAGACAGCTCATGTTATATCCCGCCGTTAACCACCATCAAACAGGATTTTCGCCTGCTGGG
GCAAACCAGCGTGGACCGCTTGCTGCAACTCTCTCAGGGCCAGGCGGTGAAGGGCAATCAGCTGTTGCCC
GTCTCACTGGTGAAAAGAAAAACCACCCTGGCGCCCAATACGCAAACCGCCTCTCCCCGCGCGTTGGCCG
ATTCATTAATGCAGCTGGCACGACAGGTTTCCCGACTGGAAAGCGGGCAGTGAGCGCAACGCAATTAATG
TAAGTTAGCTCACTCATTAGGCACCGGGATCTCGACCGATGCCCTTGAGAGCCTTCAACCCAGTCAGCTC
CTTCCGGTGGGCGCGGGGCATGACTAACATGAGAATTACAACTTATATCGTATGGGGCTGACTTCAGGTG
CTACATTTGAAGAGATAAATTGCACTGAAATCAAGAGCGGTTCAGTAGAAAAGATCAAAGGATCTTCTTG
AGATCCTTTTTTTCTGCGCGTAATCTTTTGCCCTGTAAACGAAAAAACCACCTGGGGAGGTGGTTTGATC
GAAGGTTAAGCAGTTCCCCAACTGACTTAACCTTCGAAAAAACCACCTGGGGAGGTGGTTTGATCGAAGG
TTAAGTCAGTTGGGGAACTGCTTAACCGTGGTAACTGGCTTTCGCAGAGCACAGCAACCAAATCTGTCCT
TCCAGTGTAGCCGGACTTTGGCGCACACTTCAAGAGCAACCGCGTGTTTAGCTAAACAAATCCTCTGCGA
ACTCCCAGTTACCAATGGCTGCTGCCAGTGGCGTTTTACCGTGCTTTTCCGGGTTGGACTCAAGTGAACA
GTTACCGGATAAGGCGCAGCAGTCGGGCTGAACGGGGAGTTCTTGCTTACAGCCCAGCTTGGAGCGAACG
ACCTACACCGAGCCGAGATACCAGTGTGTGAGCTATGAGAAAGCGCCACACTTCCCGTAAGGGAGAAAGG
CGGAACAGGTATCCGGTAAACGGCAGGGTCGGAACAGGAGAGCGCAAGAGGGAGCGACCCGCCGGAAACG
GTGGGGATCTTTAAGTCCTGTCGGGTTTCGCCCGTACTGTCAGATTCATGGTTGAGCCTCACGGCTCCCA
CAGATGCACCGGAAAAGCGTCTGTTTATGTGAACTCTGGCAGGAGGGCGGAGCCTATGGAAAAACGCCAC
CGGCGCGGCCCTGCTGTTTTGCCTCACATGTTAGTCCCCTGCTTATCCACGGAATCTGTGGGTAACTTTG
TATGTGTCCGCAGCGCCCGCCGCAGTCTCACGCCCGGAGCGTAGCGACCGAGTGACCTAGCTATTTGTTT
ATTTTTCTAAATACATTCAAATATGTATCCGCTCATGAGACAATAACCCTGATAAATGCTTCAATAATAT
TGAAAAAGGAAGAGTATGAGGGAAGCGGTGATCGCCGAAGTATCGACTCAACTATCAGAGGTAGTTGGCG
TCATCGAGCGCCATCTCGAACCGACGTTGCTGGCCGTACATTTGTACGGCTCCGCAGTGGATGGCGGCCT
GAAGCCACACAGTGATATTGATTTGCTGGTTACGGTGACCGTAAGGCTTGATGAAACAACGCGGCGAGCT
TTGATCAACGACCTTTTGGAAACTTCGGCTTCCCCTGGAGAGAGCGAGATTCTCCGCGCTGTAGAAGTCA
CCATTGTTGTGCACGACGACATCATTCCGTGGCGTTATCCAGCTAAGCGCGAACTGCAATTTGGAGAATG
GCAGCGCAATGACATTCTTGCAGGTATCTTCGAGCCAGCCACGATCGACATTGATCTGGCTATCTTGCTG
ACAAAAGCAAGAGAACATAGCGTTGCCTTGGTAGGTCCAGCGGCGGAGGAACTCTTTGATCCGGTTCCTG
AACAGGATCTATTTGAGGCGCTAAATGAAACCTTAACGCTATGGAACTCGCCGCCCGACTGGGCTGGCGA
TGAGCGAAATGTAGTGCTTACGTTGTCCCGCATTTGGTACAGCGCAGTAACCGGCAAAATCGCGCCGAAG
GATGTCGCTGCCGACTGGGCAATGGAGCGCCTGCCGGCCCAGTATCAGCCCGTCATACTTGAAGCTAGAC
AGGCTTATCTTGGACAAGAAGAAGATCGCTTGGCCTCGCGCGCAGATCAGTTGGAAGAATTTGTCCACTA
CGTGAAAGGCGAGATCACCAAGGTAGTCGGCAAATAATGTCTAACAATTCGTTCAAGCCGAGGGGCCGCA
AGATCCGGCCACGATGACCCGGTCGTCGGTTCAGGGCAGGGTCGTTAAATAGCCGCTTATGTCTATTGCT
GGTTTACCGGTTTATTGACTACCGGAAGCAGTGTGACCGTGTGCTTCTCAAATGCCTGAGGTTTCAGCAA
AAAACCCCTCAAGACCCGTTTAGAGGCCCCAAGGGGTTATGCTAGTTATTGCTCAGCGGTGGCAGCAGCC
TAGGGCTAGCTCTAGACTATTAGGATCCTTAAAAGATCTTCCCTTTCTTCTTGTTCTTTTCCAAGGTTCT
TGAAGAGTTCTGTTGTTCTAAAATACGTTGTTGAGCTTCCCAGTTTGCTTTCTCATCCTCGAACTGACGA
CGTTTTTCCTCCAATTCTTTGTGCTGTGCTTCCAAATTCTTTTTCATTTGCTCATGGCGCCGCTGGAGCT
CAGCTTCAGAGTCCTTCAGTTTTTGAACTTTTTCTTTGACCTTCATCTCAAACACCTGCTCCATCTCCAT
CTCCATCTTCTTCATTTTAGCTACATGCTCCCTTCTTTCTTCTTCCATTTGTGCCAGAGGGCTCTTAGTC
AGCTGCCCTTTATTCTTGTTGTTATCAACTCCATTATAAGTCACAGCTGCAAGTTTTCTGCTTCTGTAGT
TCTCATAGTGGACATTATTAGTAACATCTTTCAAGTCCTGCATGTGTGTTCTTATCAACATATTTCTTAG
GATTGTAAAATCACAATGTTCACCATTTTCAACTTCAGCAACACCCCAAGGATACTGCCTTCCTCTGACC
CTTTTGCCATTAACTTCAATGATAGTATTACTACCTACCACAGCAAGAGGTAAACGGTCCTTTATCTTTT
TAACAAGTTTATTTTCTTCTTCATCATCTGTTTCTGGAAATTCGTATATTTTAATTTTATGTTCTTGGAT
TTCTTTCATTATCTGTTTTTTAAACTGTTGGCATTCCTCTGGTGTGAGTGTGTCTGCTTTGGCAATAAGT
GGGATGATATTCACTTTTTCATGCAAACGCTTCATAAACTCAATATCCAATGGTTTAAGTCCATGTCCTG
AAGGAGCAATGAAGTATAAACAACACTGCACCCTGTTATCAGGCATCTGACGTCTGTTCACTCGTGATTC
TGCATTTAGGTAGTCCTCAAATTTACTATCAATGTAGTCGATAACAGGCTGCCAGCAATTACTATTATCC
ACTGCATCTCCAAATCCTGGGGTATCAACTATTGTGAGCAGCAACTGAACACCACCTTCTTTGATTAAAA
CTTTGGATTGTTCCACCTGTACAGTCTTTTTAATTCTATGAGAAGGACCTGGATACTCTGGAGAATACAA
ATCTGTGAGGAATAATGAGTTGATTAATGTCGACTTTCCCAATCCAGATTCACCCACTACCATAAGCGTG
AATTCAAAACCTCTCTTCACCGATTTTCTGTATACTTGATTTGGGAGATTGGCAAATCCCACATAGCCTT
CAAGGTTCTTCTGTTGAGCTACCATGGTGCTGCTGTTGACGCTCCTCTCCTCAGCAGCAGCGGATCTCGC
ACTGACCGACATATGTATATCTCCTTCTTAAAGTTAAACAAAATTATTACTAGTTTATTTTTCGAACTGC
GGGTGGCTCCAGCCGCTGCCGCTGCCCTGGAAGTAAAGGTTTTCCATCTCTGGGGCTTCTGGCTCCTTCT
CCTCCACGCCGTTGGCCATGGCGCTGCTGCCCTCGTTGAGGCGCTTCACACGGTACGCCTCGAAGTGGAT
GCTGCTGGTGATGTCCTTGATGTTCTGCATGTGCGTCCTGATGAGAAGGTCCCGCAGGTAGGCAAACTCA
CAGTGTGTGGTGTTTTCAACTTCGATGGTACCCCACTTGGTCTTCCTCCCAAGGATCCTCTTGCCGTTGA
CCTGGTACTCGTGGTCACTGCCCACCACAGCAAATGGGATCATCTCCCGGAACTTCTCGTTCACCAGCCG
GTCCTCCGAGTCCTCATCAAATTCCTTCTGGGGGTACACGTCGATGCCGTTGGACAGCAGGTCTGCGGTG
ATCCGCTGTTTGAAGTGGACCCTCTCCTCCAGGGTGAGTGTGTCCGCCTTGGCGATGACAGGGACGATGT
TGACCACCTTGCTCAGGCGTTTCATAAACTCGATGTCCAGGGGCCTGAGGGAGTGGCCGGTGGCGGGGAT
GAAGTAGAGGCAGCAGTGGACGCGGGTGTCCGGGATGCGCTTCTTGCGGTTGATGTTGACCTCCTCCTGC
AGGTATTTCTCGTACTGGTCATTGATGAACTTCATGATGGGCTGCCAGCAGTTCTCGTTGTTGATGTGGT
CCCCGAACCCTGGTGTGTCAATCACTGTCAGCTTCATCCGGACGCCTTTCTCCTCAATATCGTGCGTGAT
GGACTTGATCTCGATGGTCTTGGGGATGCGCTCCTCTGAGGTGGGCTGCACCGACTTCCGGCTGATTTTG
GATTTGAAGAGGGTGTTGATTAAGGTGGATTTACCCAAGCCGCTCTGCCCGACCACCATGATGTTGAACT
CGAAGCCCTGCTTCATGGCCTTCCGGCGCATCTGCTCCAGGATGGAGTCAATCCCCACGTAGCCGAAGTC
CACCGGGGCCTTCTCGTTCCGTGATGCAGGCGCCTGCTTGAGCCCGGCATCTCTGGGGGTGTCGGCCATG
TCGCCAACGCAGCTGGGAGCCGCCTCAGTGGCCTCCTGGCTCCGGGGTGTAGCCTCAGCCACAGGGGGCT
GGGGCTTGGGCTCCAGCCTGCTCTGCAGCTGAGACACAGGGGCAGGCTCTGAATTCTCCAAGGTCTGGGC
TGGGCTGGGGGCGGTGGGCGCCTCAGCAGGCTTGGGCATCTGGATCTCCACCCTCTTGGGGGCTGCGTCG
GTGGCAGGGGCAGTGGGCACCTCGGGGACCTTGGAGGCAGGGGGCTCCATCCTCCGGTGGGCTGACTCCT
GGGGTTTGACGATGGTGATCTCCGTCCTCCGAGGGGCCGGTTCTGGCGTCTTGTGGCCCAACACCTCGGC
CCTCTTGAGCCCGAACCGGGACGGGCCGATGGCCCCGGCGTTCTCCACCTGCTTGGACGAGATGTCAATG
GACAGCTCAGTGCGCCGGGACACCGGCTCGGCCGCCTTGGGGCCCGAGAGCTCCACCCTCCGCAGGGACG
CCTTGGGGGAGCGTTGGCTTAGGGAGTCCACATGGCGGGCCGAGGGTTCTGAGTTCTTCACGCCCAGGTC
CTGGAATTTCTGGGTGGAGCTGGCCACAGTGGCTCGGAGTAGGGGAGTCTGGACCCTCCGGGGTGGGGTG
GAGTTGGGTGTCTCGACCTCCTCGACCTCAAAAGATCTTTTTAAGGCTGGGCCACTGGAGTCACCAAGCC
TCCGGAGCCGGCCACTGGAGGTCCGCGTGCCTCCTGAGTAAGACTTCTT
Features (pLannotate 1.2.2; 17 found; start..end, strand, type, name):
     11..33      -  RBS            RBS: efficient ribosome binding site from bacteriophage T7 gene 10 (Olins and Rangwala, 1989)
     48..72      -  protein_bind   lac operator: The lac repressor binds to the lac operator to inhibit transcription in E. coli. This inhibition can be relieved by adding lactose or isopropyl-β-D-thiogalactopyranoside (IPTG). lac repressor encoded by lacI
     73..91      -  promoter       T7 promoter: promoter for bacteriophage T7 RNA polymerase
    153..230     +  promoter       lacI promoter: lacI
    231..1313    +  CDS            lacI: lac repressor; lacI; The lac repressor binds to the lac operator to inhibit transcription in E. coli. This inhibition can be relieved by adding lactose or isopropyl-β-D-thiogalactopyranoside (IPTG).
   1326..1347    +  protein_bind   CAP binding site: CAP binding activates transcription in the presence of cAMP. E. coli catabolite activator protein
   1362..1426    +  CDS            TcR (fragment): tetracycline efflux protein; tet; confers resistance to tetracycline
   1523..1620    +  rep_origin     CloDF13 ori (fragment): Plasmids containing the CloDF13 (CDF) origin of replication can be propagated in E. coli cells that contain additional plasmids with compatible origins.
   1645..2326    +  rep_origin     CloDF13 ori (fragment): Plasmids containing the CloDF13 (CDF) origin of replication can be propagated in E. coli cells that contain additional plasmids with compatible origins.
   2374..2465    +  promoter       AmpR promoter: bla
   2466..3257    +  CDS            SmR: aminoglycoside adenylyltransferase (Murphy, 1985); aadA; confers resistance to spectinomycin and streptomycin
   3428..3475    -  terminator     T7 terminator: transcription terminator for bacteriophage T7 RNA polymerase
   3483..3500    -  CDS            SET1 (fragment): solubility-enhancement tag derived from T7 phage gene 10B
   3532..4842    -  CDS            SEPTIN7: SEPT7_HUMAN - Also known as CDC10, SEPT7. Experimental evidence at protein level: Swiss-Prot protein existence level 1. Filament-forming cytoskeletal GTPase. Required for normal organization of the actin cytoskeleton. Required for normal progress through mitosis. Involved in cytokinesis. Required for normal association of CENPE with the kinetochore. Plays a role in ciliogenesis and collective cell movements. Forms a filamentous structure with SEPTIN12, SEPTIN6, SEPTIN2 and probably SEPTIN4 at the sperm annulus which is required for the structural integrity and motility of the sperm tail during
   4850..4872    -  RBS            RBS: efficient ribosome binding site from bacteriophage T7 gene 10 (Olins and Rangwala, 1989)
   4889..4911    -  CDS            Strep-Tag II (fragment): peptide that binds Strep-Tactin®, an engineered form of streptavidin
   4945..3       -  CDS            SEPTIN9 (across the origin): SEPT9_HUMAN - Also known as KIAA0991, MSF, SEPT9. Experimental evidence at protein level: Swiss-Prot protein existence level 1. Filament-forming cytoskeletal GTPase (By similarity). May play a role in cytokinesis (Potential). May play a role in the internalization of 2 intracellular microbial pathogens, Listeria monocytogenes and Shigella flexneri. From Homo sapiens (Human).
