[The description below was written by a language model from this plasmid's Addgene catalogue record and pLannotate feature annotations shown in this document.]
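Description:
pnCS_SEPT7_SEPT9_i1-TEV-Strep is a bacterial expression plasmid built on the pnCS backbone for co-expressing two human septins, SEPT7 and SEPT9 isoform 1, in E. coli. It replicates from a CloDF13 (CDF) origin, which is compatible with other common origins and so allows it to be maintained alongside a second expression plasmid in the same cell. Selection is by spectinomycin, conferred by the aadA (SmR) aminoglycoside adenylyltransferase gene driven by the AmpR promoter. The catalogue lists the vector at about 6.6 kb and as high copy. The sequenced record is slightly longer, at roughly 6.7 kb.

The feature table shows a bicistronic arrangement on one strand. A single T7 promoter with an adjacent lac operator is followed by a T7 gene 10 ribosome binding site and the SEPT9 coding sequence, which spans the numbering origin of the record. This is followed by a Strep-tag II. According to the catalogue it is joined to the C terminus of SEPT9_i1 through a TEV protease site, which would permit tag removal after affinity capture on Strep-Tactin. A second gene 10 RBS then initiates translation of SEPT7, for which no tag is recorded, and a T7 terminator closes the unit. A plasmid-borne lacI gene with its own promoter supplies repressor, making expression IPTG-inducible in hosts that provide T7 RNA polymerase. Short annotated fragments of TcR and a SET1 tag appear to be backbone remnants or incidental matches.

The depositor notes that SEPT9 isoform 1 is the product of transcript variant 1. The associated publication concerns recombinant human septin octamers containing distinct SEPT9 isoforms, which suggests the plasmid is used to produce and purify such complexes, although the record does not name any partner plasmid.
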