Addgene plasmid #174500: pnCS_SEPT7_SEPT9_i1-TEV-Strep
Purpose: bacterial co-expression of human SEPT7 and of human SEPT9_i1
Depositing lab: Manos Mavrakis. Depositing organization: CNRS UMR 7249, Institut Fresnel. Publication: Insights into animal septins using recombinant human septin octamers with distinct SEPT9 isoforms. Iv F, Martins CS, Castro-Linares G, Taveneau C, Barbier P, Verdier-Pinard P, Camoin L, Audebert S, Tsai FC, Ramond L, Llewellyn A, Belhabib M, Nakazawa K, Di Cicco A, Vincentelli R, Wenger J, Cabantous S, Koenderink GH, Bertin A, Mavrakis M. J Cell Sci. 2021 Jul 8. pii: 270842. doi: 10.1242/jcs.258484. PubMed 34237139.
Backbone
  Vector backbone: pnCS
  Total vector size (bp): 6634
  Vector type: Bacterial Expression
Growth in bacteria
  Bacterial resistance: Spectinomycin, 50 μg/mL
  Growth temperature: 37°C
  Growth strain: DH5alpha
  Copy number: High Copy
Gene/Insert 1
  Gene/Insert name: SEPTIN7 (alt name: SEPT7)
  Species: H. sapiens (human)
  Entrez Gene: SEPTIN7 (a.k.a. CDC10, CDC3, NBLA02942, SEPT7, SEPT7A)
  Cloning method: Gibson Cloning
  Sequencing primers: 5′ N/A; 3′ N/A
Gene/Insert 2
  Gene/Insert name: SEPTIN9 (alt names: SEPT9; SEPT9 isoform 1)
  Species: H. sapiens (human)
  Entrez Gene: SEPTIN9 (a.k.a. AF17q25, MSF, MSF1, NAPB, PNUTL4, SEPT9, SINT1, SeptD1)
  Tag / fusion protein: TEV-Strep (C terminal on insert)
  Cloning method: Gibson Cloning
  Sequencing primers: 5′ N/A; 3′ N/A
Terms and licenses: Academic/Nonprofit Terms; Industry Terms: Not Available to Industry
Depositor comments: SEPT9 isoform 1 is the protein product of transcript variant 1 (NCBI Reference Sequence: NP_001106963.1).
How to cite: pnCS_SEPT7_SEPT9_i1-TEV-Strep was a gift from Manos Mavrakis (Addgene plasmid # 174500 ; http://n2t.net/addgene:174500 ; RRID:Addgene_174500)
